Addgene plasmid #125898: 58_pAAV-ProA15-CatCh-GFP-WPRE
Purpose: Targeting expression to neuronal and glial cell types in mice, non-human primates, and human retina
Depositing lab: Botond Roska. Depositing organization: Friedrich Miescher Institute for Biomedical Research. Publication: Targeting neuronal and glial cell types with synthetic promoter AAVs in mice, non-human primates and humans. Juttner J, Szabo A, Gross-Scherf B, Morikawa RK, Rompani SB, Hantz P, Szikra T, Esposti F, Cowan CS, Bharioke A, Patino-Alvarez CP, Keles O, Kusnyerik A, Azoulay T, Hartl D, Krebs AR, Schubeler D, Hajdu RI, Lukats A, Nemeth J, Nagy ZZ, Wu KC, Wu RH, Xiang L, Fang XL, Jin ZB, Goldblum D, Hasler PW, Scholl HPN, Krol J, Roska B. Nat Neurosci. 2019 Jul 8. pii: 10.1038/s41593-019-0431-2. doi: 10.1038/s41593-019-0431-2. PubMed 31285614.
Backbone
  Vector backbone: pAAV
  Vector type: AAV
Growth in bacteria
  Bacterial resistance: Ampicillin, 100 μg/mL
  Growth temperature: 37°C
  Growth strain: NEB Stable
  Copy number: High Copy
Gene/Insert
  Gene/Insert name: CatCh-GFP (alt name: ChR2(L132C)-EGFP)
  Species: Synthetic
  Promoter: ProA15
  Cloning method: Restriction Enzyme; 5′ cloning site Unknown (unknown if destroyed); 3′ cloning site Unknown (unknown if destroyed)
Terms and licenses: Academic/Nonprofit Terms; Industry Terms: Not Available to Industry
Depositor comments: Please visit https://www.biorxiv.org/content/early/2018/10/04/434720.full.pdf for BioRxiv preprint
How to cite: 58_pAAV-ProA15-CatCh-GFP-WPRE was a gift from Botond Roska (Addgene plasmid # 125898 ; http://n2t.net/addgene:125898 ; RRID:Addgene_125898)
