[The description below was written by a language model from this plasmid's Addgene catalogue record and the feature table of its GenBank file.]
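Description:
58_pAAV-ProA15-CatCh-GFP-WPRE is a 7.7 kb AAV transfer plasmid built on a pAAV backbone, in which a single expression cassette sits between two AAV2 inverted terminal repeats. The ITRs are the only viral sequences retained and are the cis elements that allow the intervening DNA to be replicated and packaged into recombinant AAV particles when replication, capsid and helper functions are supplied in trans. Outside the ITRs, the plasmid carries a high-copy pUC/ColE1-type origin, an f1 phage origin and a beta-lactamase gene for ampicillin selection in E. coli. A recombination-reduced strain is listed for propagation, consistent with the instability of ITR-containing plasmids.

Expression is driven by the synthetic promoter ProA15, which occupies about 2 kb immediately after the left ITR. The depositor's map labels this element synP58 (Hbb-b1_2kb) and shows it inserted as an MluI–BamHI fragment into a parental pAAV-EF1a channelrhodopsin-EGFP vector, evidently in place of that vector's promoter. A Kozak consensus follows, then the coding sequence for CatCh, the L132C variant of the Chlamydomonas reinhardtii channelrhodopsin-2 N-terminal fragment, a blue-light-gated cation channel, joined directly to EGFP so that the optogenetic actuator can be visualised by fluorescence. A WPRE downstream enhances transcript stability and expression, and the human growth hormone polyadenylation signal terminates the message. An annotated Factor Xa site within the WPRE on the opposite strand is most likely an incidental sequence match.

The construct belongs to a collection of synthetic-promoter AAVs intended to restrict transgene expression to particular neuronal and glial cell types in the retina of mice, non-human primates and humans. The record does not state which cell type ProA15 targets.
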