LOCUS       Exported 7707 bp ds-DNA circular SYN 13-MAY-2021
DEFINITION  Targeting expression to neuronal and glial cell types in mice,
            non-human primates, and human retina.
ACCESSION   .
VERSION     .
KEYWORDS    58_pAAV-ProA15-CatCh-GFP-WPRE
SOURCE      synthetic DNA construct
  ORGANISM  synthetic DNA construct
REFERENCE   1 (bases 1 to 7707)
  AUTHORS   Juttner J, Szabo A, Gross-Scherf B, Morikawa RK, Rompani SB, Hantz
            P, Szikra T, Esposti F, Cowan CS, Bharioke A, Patino-Alvarez CP,
            Keles O, Kusnyerik A, Azoulay T, Hartl D, Krebs AR, Schubeler D,
            Hajdu RI, Lukats A, Nemeth J, Nagy ZZ, Wu KC, Wu RH, Xiang L, Fang
            XL, Jin ZB, Goldblum D, Hasler PW, Scholl HPN, Krol J, Roska B
  TITLE     Targeting neuronal and glial cell types with synthetic promoter AAVs
            in mice, non-human primates and humans.
  JOURNAL   Nat Neurosci. 2019 Jul 8. pii: 10.1038/s41593-019-0431-2. doi:
            10.1038/s41593-019-0431-2.
  PUBMED    31285614
REFERENCE   2 (bases 1 to 7707)
  AUTHORS   .
  TITLE     Direct Submission
  JOURNAL   Exported May 13, 2021 from SnapGene Server 1.1.58
            http://www.snapgene.com
FEATURES             Location/Qualifiers
     source          1..7707
                     /organism="synthetic DNA construct"
                     /mol_type="other DNA"
     repeat_region   1..130
                     /label=AAV2 ITR (alternate)
                     /note="Functional equivalent of wild-type AAV2 ITR"
     regulatory      2151..2160
                     /regulatory_class="other"
                     /note="vertebrate consensus sequence for strong initiation
                     of translation (Kozak, 1987)"
     CDS             2157..3080
                     /codon_start=1
                     /product="N-terminal fragment of channelrhodopsin-2 from
                     the alga Chlamydomonas reinhardtii (Nagel et al., 2003)"
                     /label=ChR2
                     /note="blue light-activated cation channel"
                     /translation="MDYGGALSAVGRELLFVTNPVVVNGSVLVPEDQCYCAGWIESRGT
                     NGAQTASNVLQWLAAGFSILLLMFYAYQTWKSTCGWEEIYVCAIEMVKVILEFFFEFKN
                     PSMLYLATGHRVQWLRYAEWLLTCPVICIHLSNLTGLSNDYSRRTMGLLVSDIGTIVWG
                     ATSAMATGYVKVIFFCLGLCYGANTFFHAAKAYIEGYHTVPKGRCRQVVTGMAWLFFVS
                     WGMFPILFILGPEGFGVLSVYGSTVGHTIIDLMSKNCWGLLGHYLRVLIHEHILIHGDI
                     RKTTKLNIGGTEIEVETLVEDEAEAGA"
     CDS             3087..3803
                     /codon_start=1
                     /product="enhanced GFP"
                     /label=EGFP
                     /translation="MVSKGEELFTGVVPILVELDGDVNGHKFSVSGEGEGDATYGKLTL
                     KFICTTGKLPVPWPTLVTTLTYGVQCFSRYPDHMKQHDFFKSAMPEGYVQERTIFFKDD
                     GNYKTRAEVKFEGDTLVNRIELKGIDFKEDGNILGHKLEYNYNSHNVYIMADKQKNGIK
                     VNFKIRHNIEDGSVQLADHYQQNTPIGDGPVLLPDNHYLSTQSALSKDPNEKRDHMVLL
                     EFVTAAGITLGMDELYK"
     primer_bind     complement(3132..3153)
                     /label=EGFP-N
                     /note="EGFP, reverse primer"
     primer_bind     complement(3393..3412)
                     /label=EXFP-R
                     /note="For distinguishing EGFP variants, reverse primer"
     primer_bind     3740..3761
                     /label=EGFP-C
                     /note="EGFP, forward primer"
     misc_feature    3834..4422
                     /label=WPRE
                     /note="woodchuck hepatitis virus posttranscriptional
                     regulatory element"
     primer_bind     complement(3887..3907)
                     /label=WPRE-R
                     /note="WPRE, reverse primer"
     CDS             complement(4305..4316)
                     /codon_start=1
                     /product="Factor Xa recognition and cleavage site"
                     /label=Factor Xa site
                     /translation="IEGR"
     polyA_signal    4454..4930
                     /label=hGH poly(A) signal
                     /note="human growth hormone polyadenylation signal"
     primer_bind     complement(4653..4672)
                     /label=hGH-PA-R
                     /note="Human growth hormone terminator, reverse primer"
     repeat_region   4970..5110
                     /label=AAV2 ITR
                     /note="inverted terminal repeat of adeno-associated virus
                     serotype 2"
     repeat_region   4970..5099
                     /label=AAV2 ITR
     rep_origin      5185..5640
                     /direction=RIGHT
                     /label=f1 ori
                     /note="f1 bacteriophage origin of replication; arrow
                     indicates direction of (+) strand synthesis"
     primer_bind     complement(5272..5291)
                     /label=F1ori-R
                     /note="F1 origin, reverse primer"
     primer_bind     5482..5503
                     /label=F1ori-F
                     /note="F1 origin, forward primer"
     primer_bind     complement(5657..5676)
                     /label=pRS-marker
                     /note="pRS vectors, use to sequence yeast selectable
                     marker"
     primer_bind     5776..5798
                     /label=pGEX 3'
                     /note="pGEX vectors, reverse primer"
     primer_bind     complement(5836..5854)
                     /label=pBRforEco
                     /note="pBR322 vectors, upsteam of EcoRI site, forward
                     primer"
     promoter        5922..6026
                     /gene="bla"
                     /label=AmpR promoter
     CDS             6027..6887
                     /codon_start=1
                     /gene="bla"
                     /product="beta-lactamase"
                     /label=AmpR
                     /note="confers resistance to ampicillin, carbenicillin, and
                     related antibiotics"
                     /translation="MSIQHFRVALIPFFAAFCLPVFAHPETLVKVKDAEDQLGARVGYI
                     ELDLNSGKILESFRPEERFPMMSTFKVLLCGAVLSRIDAGQEQLGRRIHYSQNDLVEYS
                     PVTEKHLTDGMTVRELCSAAITMSDNTAANLLLTTIGGPKELTAFLHNMGDHVTRLDRW
                     EPELNEAIPNDERDTTMPVAMATTLRKLLTGELLTLASRQQLIDWMEADKVAGPLLRSA
                     LPAGWFIADKSGAGERGSRGIIAALGPDGKPSRIVVIYTTGSQATMDERNRQIAEIGAS
                     LIKHW"
     primer_bind     complement(6245..6264)
                     /label=Amp-R
                     /note="Ampicillin resistance gene, reverse primer"
     rep_origin      7058..7646
                     /direction=RIGHT
                     /label=ori
                     /note="high-copy-number ColE1/pMB1/pBR322/pUC origin of
                     replication"
     primer_bind     7547..7566
                     /label=pBR322ori-F
                     /note="pBR322 origin, forward primer"
ORIGIN
        1 cctgcaggca gctgcgcgct cgctcgctca ctgaggccgc ccgggcgtcg ggcgaccttt
       61 ggtcgcccgg cctcagtgag cgagcgagcg cgcagagagg gagtggccaa ctccatcact
      121 aggggttcct gcggccgcac gcgttttttc agaggctgca ctctggtttt ctgtctctcc
      181 attttctgca ggcagttctc tagtttgctg gtcagccact tcagcctgtt tgcccttctc
      241 tcccctcttc ccttttatct gcactttttt tgtctgatgc tttattcttt cctgcagccc
      301 ctttgggctt cctgtcattg atggggcagg cttggctaat cgccttgcag aatggtgctt
      361 ggggtatgcc ttcactgctc catctcacct tcctcttggg aatcatagct gtgccgggtg
      421 agagatacat ccatcgctgg acctgtcaag gagctgcact gcctagcctc caccacacga
      481 aatgccagta ttttttttca actgtgcttt ttattcacaa ataactctag cttgtgtcaa
      541 gttgacaaaa caaaatccaa ccagagcttg gggtaaaaag tgaagaaaat gattcaaaat
      601 attactatac ttacacttag tacacttagt gtcaagcaga cacagaaact gactgactga
      661 ctgaatgaat gaacaaatga agaaatgaat gaatgagtca gtcagttagt tactgataga
      721 attcctttct accttcttcc tatttggctc caggcacatt cccacatcaa gataaagaga
      781 aacaggtata gctacatagt ctctactttt agacaatcgc gtctactaat gtttcaaaac
      841 attgagttct aaataatttt atactgattt ctatgtcttt agaattgaga tttctccatt
      901 tgcatctgca gatcccaaaa attgaataga atcactactg cacagggtat gctcaattca
      961 aatgtacctt attttaaaac attatttagc aatgtgtaaa agtgaaataa agaggtaagt
     1021 tcacatacaa atagagaggc atacaaacat acatgcataa tacacataca tacacacaca
     1081 gacacacaga cacacagata tacagagata cagacacaca gacacacaca cacaggtaca
     1141 tatacaaata cacacacaca tattcacaga tatacagaga tacagacaca ctcagagaca
     1201 tacacatgga catgcataca aacacacaga tacacacata cacacacatg ggcagcatgt
     1261 gctgaggact tggttcagta aataaaggtc aaggctgcct gcctttaatt caaaagcatg
     1321 gaagacagga caatccctga aaaagcaggt tatccaagct aaccagattt gtgagctcag
     1381 ggtttactta agagatcctg actcaacaat aaggtataga gcaatcaagg gtgattctct
     1441 gaaggcagtt attgaactcc ttgtacactc ctcccacaca catgtgttca gaaaacttga
     1501 taaaacacat atatacaagt aaaccacaca aacattcaca tgagagaaga aaaaaaagag
     1561 taaataaagt aagatgcatt ttcttatcag gaagtttagt tgacaccaga aagaagtcat
     1621 atttggaatc aagatggagt catcatcatg tatgctaaag atgttttttc cacattcttg
     1681 agcaatgtgg acagagaagg agattcatcc atgcactcaa actgagaaac aaagaaaaga
     1741 aatcctcttc taagctttgc ttctcaattt cttatttgca taatgagaaa aaaaggaaaa
     1801 ttaattttaa caaccaattc agtagttgat tgagcaaatg tgttgccaaa aaggatgctt
     1861 tagagacagt gttctctgca cagataagga caaacattat tcagagggag tacccagagc
     1921 tgagactcct aagccagtga gtggcacagc atccagggag aaatatgctt gtcatcaccg
     1981 aagcctgatt ccgtagagcc acaccctggt aagggccaat ctgctcacac aggatagaga
     2041 gggcaggagc cagggcagag catataaggt gaggtaggat cagttgctcc tcacatttgc
     2101 ttctgacata gttgtgttga ctcacaaccc cagaaacaga catcggatcc gccaccatgg
     2161 attatggagg cgccctgagt gccgttgggc gcgagctgct atttgtaacg aacccagtag
     2221 tcgtcaatgg ctctgtactt gtgcctgagg accagtgtta ctgcgcgggc tggattgagt
     2281 cgcgtggcac aaacggtgcc caaacggcgt cgaacgtgct gcaatggctt gctgctggct
     2341 tctccatcct actgcttatg ttttacgcct accaaacatg gaagtcaacc tgcggctggg
     2401 aggagatcta tgtgtgcgct atcgagatgg tcaaggtgat tctcgagttc ttcttcgagt
     2461 ttaagaaccc gtccatgctg tatctagcca caggccaccg cgtccagtgg ttgcgttacg
     2521 ccgagtggct tctcacctgc ccggtcattt gcattcacct gtcaaacctg acgggcttgt
     2581 ccaacgacta cagcaggcgc accatgggtc tgcttgtgtc tgatattggc acaattgtgt
     2641 ggggcgccac ttccgccatg gccaccggat acgtcaaggt catcttcttc tgcctgggtc
     2701 tgtgttatgg tgctaacacg ttctttcacg ctgccaaggc ctacatcgag ggttaccaca
     2761 ccgtgccgaa gggccggtgt cgccaggtgg tgactggcat ggcttggctc ttcttcgtat
     2821 catggggtat gttccccatc ctgttcatcc tcggccccga gggcttcggc gtcctgagcg
     2881 tgtacggctc caccgtcggc cacaccatca ttgacctgat gtcgaagaac tgctggggtc
     2941 tgctcggcca ctacctgcgc gtgctgatcc acgagcatat cctcatccac ggcgacattc
     3001 gcaagaccac caaattgaac attggtggca ctgagattga ggtcgagacg ctggtggagg
     3061 acgaggccga ggctggcgcg gtacccatgg tgagcaaggg cgaggagctg ttcaccgggg
     3121 tggtgcccat cctggtcgag ctggacggcg acgtaaacgg ccacaagttc agcgtgtccg
     3181 gcgagggcga gggcgatgcc acctacggca agctgaccct gaagttcatc tgcaccaccg
     3241 gcaagctgcc cgtgccctgg cccaccctcg tgaccaccct gacctacggc gtgcagtgct
     3301 tcagccgcta ccccgaccac atgaagcagc acgacttctt caagtccgcc atgcccgaag
     3361 gctacgtcca ggagcgcacc atcttcttca aggacgacgg caactacaag acccgcgccg
     3421 aggtgaagtt cgagggcgac accctggtga accgcatcga gctgaagggc atcgacttca
     3481 aggaggacgg caacatcctg gggcacaagc tggagtacaa ctacaacagc cacaacgtct
     3541 atatcatggc cgacaagcag aagaacggca tcaaggtgaa cttcaagatc cgccacaaca
     3601 tcgaggacgg cagcgtgcag ctcgccgacc actaccagca gaacaccccc atcggcgacg
     3661 gccccgtgct gctgcccgac aaccactacc tgagcaccca gtccgccctg agcaaagacc
     3721 ccaacgagaa gcgcgatcac atggtcctgc tggagttcgt gaccgccgcc gggatcactc
     3781 tcggcatgga cgagctgtac aagtgataag aattcgatat caagcttatc gataatcaac
     3841 ctctggatta caaaatttgt gaaagattga ctggtattct taactatgtt gctcctttta
     3901 cgctatgtgg atacgctgct ttaatgcctt tgtatcatgc tattgcttcc cgtatggctt
     3961 tcattttctc ctccttgtat aaatcctggt tgctgtctct ttatgaggag ttgtggcccg
     4021 ttgtcaggca acgtggcgtg gtgtgcactg tgtttgctga cgcaaccccc actggttggg
     4081 gcattgccac cacctgtcag ctcctttccg ggactttcgc tttccccctc cctattgcca
     4141 cggcggaact catcgccgcc tgccttgccc gctgctggac aggggctcgg ctgttgggca
     4201 ctgacaattc cgtggtgttg tcggggaaat catcgtcctt tccttggctg ctcgcctatg
     4261 ttgccacctg gattctgcgc gggacgtcct tctgctacgt cccttcggcc ctcaatccag
     4321 cggaccttcc ttcccgcggc ctgctgccgg ctctgcggcc tcttccgcgt cttcgccttc
     4381 gccctcagac gagtcggatc tccctttggg ccgcctcccc gcatcgatac cgagcgctgc
     4441 tcgagagatc tacgggtggc atccctgtga cccctcccca gtgcctctcc tggccctgga
     4501 agttgccact ccagtgccca ccagccttgt cctaataaaa ttaagttgca tcattttgtc
     4561 tgactaggtg tccttctata atattatggg gtggaggggg gtggtatgga gcaaggggca
     4621 agttgggaag acaacctgta gggcctgcgg ggtctattgg gaaccaagct ggagtgcagt
     4681 ggcacaatct tggctcactg caatctccgc ctcctgggtt caagcgattc tcctgcctca
     4741 gcctcccgag ttgttgggat tccaggcatg catgaccagg ctcagctaat ttttgttttt
     4801 ttggtagaga cggggtttca ccatattggc caggctggtc tccaactcct aatctcaggt
     4861 gatctaccca ccttggcctc ccaaattgct gggattacag gcgtgaacca ctgctccctt
     4921 ccctgtcctt ctgattttgt aggtaaccac gtgcggaccg agcggccgca ggaaccccta
     4981 gtgatggagt tggccactcc ctctctgcgc gctcgctcgc tcactgaggc cgggcgacca
     5041 aaggtcgccc gacgcccggg ctttgcccgg gcggcctcag tgagcgagcg agcgcgcagc
     5101 tgcctgcagg ggcgcctgat gcggtatttt ctccttacgc atctgtgcgg tatttcacac
     5161 cgcatannnn nnnnnnnnnn nnnnnnnnnn nnnnnnnnnn nnnnnnnnnn nnnnnnnnnn
     5221 nnnnnnnnnn nnnnnnnnnn nnnnnnnnnn nnnnnnnnnn ntnnnnnnnn nnnnnnnnnn
     5281 nnnnnnnnnn nnnnnnnnnn nnnnnnnncn nnnnnnnnnn nnnnnnnnnn nnnnnnnnnn
     5341 nnnnnnnnnn nnnnnnnnnn nnnnnnnnnn nnnnnnnnnn nnnnnnnnnn nnnnnnnnnn
     5401 nnnnnnnnnn nnnnnnnnnn nnnnnnnnnn nnnnnnnnnn nnnnnnnnnn cctttgacgt
     5461 tggagtccac gttctttaat agtggactct tgttccaaac tggaacaaca ctcaactcta
     5521 tctcgggcta ttcttttgat ttataaggga ttttgccgat ttcggtctat tggttaaaaa
     5581 atgagctgat ttaacaaaaa tttaacgcga attttaacaa aatattaacg tttacaattt
     5641 tatggtgcac tctcagtaca atctgctctg atgccgcata gttaagccag ccccgacacc
     5701 cgccaacacc cgctgacgcg ccctgacggg cttgtctgct cccggcatcc gcttacagac
     5761 aagctgtgac cgtctccggg agctgcatgt gtcagaggtt ttcaccgtca tcaccgaaac
     5821 gcgcgagacg aaagggcctc gtgatacgcc tatttttata ggttaatgtc atgataataa
     5881 tggtttctta gacgtcaggt ggcacttttc ggggaaatgt gcgcggaacc cctatttgtt
     5941 tatttttcta aatacattca aatatgtatc cgctcatgag acaataaccc tgataaatgc
     6001 ttcaataata ttgaaaaagg aagagtatga gtattcaaca tttccgtgtc gcccttattc
     6061 ccttttttgc ggcattttgc cttcctgttt ttgctcaccc agaaacgctg gtgaaagtaa
     6121 aagatgctga agatcagttg ggtgcacgag tgggttacat cgaactggat ctcaacagcg
     6181 gtaagatcct tgagagtttt cgccccgaag aacgttttcc aatgatgagc acttttaaag
     6241 ttctgctatg tggcgcggta ttatcccgta ttgacgccgg gcaagagcaa ctcggtcgcc
     6301 gcatacacta ttctcagaat gacttggttg agtactcacc agtcacagaa aagcatctta
     6361 cggatggcat gacagtaaga gaattatgca gtgctgccat aaccatgagt gataacactg
     6421 cggccaactt acttctgaca acgatcggag gaccgaagga gctaaccgct tttttgcaca
     6481 acatggggga tcatgtaact cgccttgatc gttgggaacc ggagctgaat gaagccatac
     6541 caaacgacga gcgtgacacc acgatgcctg tagcaatggc aacaacgttg cgcaaactat
     6601 taactggcga actacttact ctagcttccc ggcaacaatt aatagactgg atggaggcgg
     6661 ataaagttgc aggaccactt ctgcgctcgg cccttccggc tggctggttt attgctgata
     6721 aatctggagc cggtgagcgt gggtctcgcg gtatcattgc agcactgggg ccagatggta
     6781 agccctcccg tatcgtagtt atctacacga cggggagtca ggcaactatg gatgaacgaa
     6841 atagacagat cgctgagata ggtgcctcac tgattaagca ttggtaactg tcagaccaag
     6901 tttactcata tatactttag attgatttaa aacttcattt ttaatttaaa aggatctagg
     6961 tgaagatcct ttttgataat ctcatgacca aaatccctta acgtgagttt tcgttccact
     7021 gagcgtcaga ccccgtagaa aagatcaaag gatcttcttg agatcctttt tttctgcgcg
     7081 taatctgctg cttgcaaaca aaaaaaccac cgctaccagc ggtggtttgt ttgccggatc
     7141 aagagctacc aactcttttt ccgaaggtaa ctggcttcag cagagcgcag ataccaaata
     7201 ctgttcttct agtgtagccg tagttaggcc accacttcaa gaactctgta gcaccgccta
     7261 catacctcgc tctgctaatc ctgttaccag tggctgctgc cagtggcgat aagtcgtgtc
     7321 ttaccgggtt ggactcaaga cgatagttac cggataaggc gcagcggtcg ggctgaacgg
     7381 ggggttcgtg cacacagccc agcttggagc gaacgaccta caccgaactg agatacctac
     7441 agcgtgagct atgagaaagc gccacgcttc ccgaagggag aaaggcggac aggtatccgg
     7501 taagcggcag ggtcggaaca ggagagcgca cgagggagct tccaggggga aacgcctggt
     7561 atctttatag tcctgtcggg tttcgccacc tctgacttga gcgtcgattt ttgtgatgct
     7621 cgtcaggggg gcggagccta tggaaaaacg ccagcaacgc ggccttttta cggttcctgg
     7681 ccttttgctg gccttttgct cacatgt
//
