LOCUS       58_pAAV-#58-Chr2d-EGFP 7707 bp DNA circular UNA 28-MAR-2011
COMMENT     http://www.invitrogen.com/
FEATURES             Location/Qualifiers
     Vector          join(2146..7707,1..139)
                     /origin="P03-75-014-pAAV-EF1a-Chr2d-EGFP (6'977bp circular)
                     Target vector: from BamHI cut at 1415^1416 to MluI cut at
                     139^140, 5'701bp Orientation: original Plus strand 5': no
                     change Plus strand 3': no change Minus strand 5': no change
                     Minus strand 3': no change"
     Misc._feature   1..130
                     /vntifkey="21"
                     /label=L-ITR
     Insertion       140..2145
                     /origin="synP58_Hbb-b1_2kb (2'012bp linear) Fragment: from
                     MluI cut at 1^2 to BamHI cut at 2007^2008, 2'006bp
                     Orientation: original Plus strand 5': no change Plus strand
                     3': no change Minus strand 5': no change Minus strand 3':
                     no change"
                     /label=Insert
     Restriction_sit join(<140..>143,<144..144,139^140)
                     /note="Name: MluI"
                     /note="Pattern: acgcgt"
                     /note="cut_0_on_positive_strand: 1^2"
                     /note="cut_0_on_negative_strand: 5^6"
                     /note="inhibited_by: 5': N4-methylcytosine"
                     /note="star_activity: yes"
                     /note="site_type: other"
                     /note="restriction site"
                     /label=MluI
     Promoter        145..2144
                     /label=synP58(Hbb-b1_2kb)
     Restriction_sit join(2145..>2145,complement(2146..>2149),2145^2146,compleme
                     nt(2145^2146))
                     /note="Name: BamHI"
                     /note="Pattern: ggatcc"
                     /note="cut_0_on_positive_strand: 2007^2008"
                     /note="cut_0_on_negative_strand: 2011^2012"
                     /note="inhibited_by: 5': N4-methylcytosine"
                     /note="star_activity: yes"
                     /note="site_type: other"
                     /note="restriction site"
                     /label=BamHI
     CDS             2157..3086
                     /vntifkey="4"
                     /label=Chr2d
     CDS             3087..3809
                     /vntifkey="4"
                     /label=EGFP
     Misc._feature   3824..4432
                     /vntifkey="21"
                     /label=WPRE
     PolyA_signal    4452..4930
                     /vntifkey="25"
                     /label="hGH polyA"
     Misc._feature   4970..5110
                     /vntifkey="21"
                     /label=R-ITR
     Replication_ori 5202..5508
                     /vntifkey="33"
                     /label="f1 Origin"
     Misc._feature   6027..6884
                     /vntifkey="21"
                     /label=AmpR
     Replication_ori 7035..7702
                     /vntifkey="33"
                     /label="pUC ori"
ORIGIN
        1 CCTGCAGGCA GCTGCGCGCT CGCTCGCTCA CTGAGGCCGC CCGGGCGTCG GGCGACCTTT
       61 GGTCGCCCGG CCTCAGTGAG CGAGCGAGCG CGCAGAGAGG GAGTGGCCAA CTCCATCACT
      121 AGGGGTTCCT GCGGCCGCAC GCGTTTTTTC AGAGGCTGCA CTCTGGTTTT CTGTCTCTCC
      181 ATTTTCTGCA GGCAGTTCTC TAGTTTGCTG GTCAGCCACT TCAGCCTGTT TGCCCTTCTC
      241 TCCCCTCTTC CCTTTTATCT GCACTTTTTT TGTCTGATGC TTTATTCTTT CCTGCAGCCC
      301 CTTTGGGCTT CCTGTCATTG ATGGGGCAGG CTTGGCTAAT CGCCTTGCAG AATGGTGCTT
      361 GGGGTATGCC TTCACTGCTC CATCTCACCT TCCTCTTGGG AATCATAGCT GTGCCGGGTG
      421 AGAGATACAT CCATCGCTGG ACCTGTCAAG GAGCTGCACT GCCTAGCCTC CACCACACGA
      481 AATGCCAGTA TTTTTTTTCA ACTGTGCTTT TTATTCACAA ATAACTCTAG CTTGTGTCAA
      541 GTTGACAAAA CAAAATCCAA CCAGAGCTTG GGGTAAAAAG TGAAGAAAAT GATTCAAAAT
      601 ATTACTATAC TTACACTTAG TACACTTAGT GTCAAGCAGA CACAGAAACT GACTGACTGA
      661 CTGAATGAAT GAACAAATGA AGAAATGAAT GAATGAGTCA GTCAGTTAGT TACTGATAGA
      721 ATTCCTTTCT ACCTTCTTCC TATTTGGCTC CAGGCACATT CCCACATCAA GATAAAGAGA
      781 AACAGGTATA GCTACATAGT CTCTACTTTT AGACAATCGC GTCTACTAAT GTTTCAAAAC
      841 ATTGAGTTCT AAATAATTTT ATACTGATTT CTATGTCTTT AGAATTGAGA TTTCTCCATT
      901 TGCATCTGCA GATCCCAAAA ATTGAATAGA ATCACTACTG CACAGGGTAT GCTCAATTCA
      961 AATGTACCTT ATTTTAAAAC ATTATTTAGC AATGTGTAAA AGTGAAATAA AGAGGTAAGT
     1021 TCACATACAA ATAGAGAGGC ATACAAACAT ACATGCATAA TACACATACA TACACACACA
     1081 GACACACAGA CACACAGATA TACAGAGATA CAGACACACA GACACACACA CACAGGTACA
     1141 TATACAAATA CACACACACA TATTCACAGA TATACAGAGA TACAGACACA CTCAGAGACA
     1201 TACACATGGA CATGCATACA AACACACAGA TACACACATA CACACACATG GGCAGCATGT
     1261 GCTGAGGACT TGGTTCAGTA AATAAAGGTC AAGGCTGCCT GCCTTTAATT CAAAAGCATG
     1321 GAAGACAGGA CAATCCCTGA AAAAGCAGGT TATCCAAGCT AACCAGATTT GTGAGCTCAG
     1381 GGTTTACTTA AGAGATCCTG ACTCAACAAT AAGGTATAGA GCAATCAAGG GTGATTCTCT
     1441 GAAGGCAGTT ATTGAACTCC TTGTACACTC CTCCCACACA CATGTGTTCA GAAAACTTGA
     1501 TAAAACACAT ATATACAAGT AAACCACACA AACATTCACA TGAGAGAAGA AAAAAAAGAG
     1561 TAAATAAAGT AAGATGCATT TTCTTATCAG GAAGTTTAGT TGACACCAGA AAGAAGTCAT
     1621 ATTTGGAATC AAGATGGAGT CATCATCATG TATGCTAAAG ATGTTTTTTC CACATTCTTG
     1681 AGCAATGTGG ACAGAGAAGG AGATTCATCC ATGCACTCAA ACTGAGAAAC AAAGAAAAGA
     1741 AATCCTCTTC TAAGCTTTGC TTCTCAATTT CTTATTTGCA TAATGAGAAA AAAAGGAAAA
     1801 TTAATTTTAA CAACCAATTC AGTAGTTGAT TGAGCAAATG TGTTGCCAAA AAGGATGCTT
     1861 TAGAGACAGT GTTCTCTGCA CAGATAAGGA CAAACATTAT TCAGAGGGAG TACCCAGAGC
     1921 TGAGACTCCT AAGCCAGTGA GTGGCACAGC ATCCAGGGAG AAATATGCTT GTCATCACCG
     1981 AAGCCTGATT CCGTAGAGCC ACACCCTGGT AAGGGCCAAT CTGCTCACAC AGGATAGAGA
     2041 GGGCAGGAGC CAGGGCAGAG CATATAAGGT GAGGTAGGAT CAGTTGCTCC TCACATTTGC
     2101 TTCTGACATA GTTGTGTTGA CTCACAACCC CAGAAACAGA CATCGGATCC GCCACCATGG
     2161 ATTATGGAGG CGCCCTGAGT GCCGTTGGGC GCGAGCTGCT ATTTGTAACG AACCCAGTAG
     2221 TCGTCAATGG CTCTGTACTT GTGCCTGAGG ACCAGTGTTA CTGCGCGGGC TGGATTGAGT
     2281 CGCGTGGCAC AAACGGTGCC CAAACGGCGT CGAACGTGCT GCAATGGCTT GCTGCTGGCT
     2341 TCTCCATCCT ACTGCTTATG TTTTACGCCT ACCAAACATG GAAGTCAACC TGCGGCTGGG
     2401 AGGAGATCTA TGTGTGCGCT ATCGAGATGG TCAAGGTGAT TCTCGAGTTC TTCTTCGAGT
     2461 TTAAGAACCC GTCCATGCTG TATCTAGCCA CAGGCCACCG CGTCCAGTGG TTGCGTTACG
     2521 CCGAGTGGCT TCTCACCTGC CCGGTCATTT GCATTCACCT GTCAAACCTG ACGGGCTTGT
     2581 CCAACGACTA CAGCAGGCGC ACCATGGGTC TGCTTGTGTC TGATATTGGC ACAATTGTGT
     2641 GGGGCGCCAC TTCCGCCATG GCCACCGGAT ACGTCAAGGT CATCTTCTTC TGCCTGGGTC
     2701 TGTGTTATGG TGCTAACACG TTCTTTCACG CTGCCAAGGC CTACATCGAG GGTTACCACA
     2761 CCGTGCCGAA GGGCCGGTGT CGCCAGGTGG TGACTGGCAT GGCTTGGCTC TTCTTCGTAT
     2821 CATGGGGTAT GTTCCCCATC CTGTTCATCC TCGGCCCCGA GGGCTTCGGC GTCCTGAGCG
     2881 TGTACGGCTC CACCGTCGGC CACACCATCA TTGACCTGAT GTCGAAGAAC TGCTGGGGTC
     2941 TGCTCGGCCA CTACCTGCGC GTGCTGATCC ACGAGCATAT CCTCATCCAC GGCGACATTC
     3001 GCAAGACCAC CAAATTGAAC ATTGGTGGCA CTGAGATTGA GGTCGAGACG CTGGTGGAGG
     3061 ACGAGGCCGA GGCTGGCGCG GTACCCATGG TGAGCAAGGG CGAGGAGCTG TTCACCGGGG
     3121 TGGTGCCCAT CCTGGTCGAG CTGGACGGCG ACGTAAACGG CCACAAGTTC AGCGTGTCCG
     3181 GCGAGGGCGA GGGCGATGCC ACCTACGGCA AGCTGACCCT GAAGTTCATC TGCACCACCG
     3241 GCAAGCTGCC CGTGCCCTGG CCCACCCTCG TGACCACCCT GACCTACGGC GTGCAGTGCT
     3301 TCAGCCGCTA CCCCGACCAC ATGAAGCAGC ACGACTTCTT CAAGTCCGCC ATGCCCGAAG
     3361 GCTACGTCCA GGAGCGCACC ATCTTCTTCA AGGACGACGG CAACTACAAG ACCCGCGCCG
     3421 AGGTGAAGTT CGAGGGCGAC ACCCTGGTGA ACCGCATCGA GCTGAAGGGC ATCGACTTCA
     3481 AGGAGGACGG CAACATCCTG GGGCACAAGC TGGAGTACAA CTACAACAGC CACAACGTCT
     3541 ATATCATGGC CGACAAGCAG AAGAACGGCA TCAAGGTGAA CTTCAAGATC CGCCACAACA
     3601 TCGAGGACGG CAGCGTGCAG CTCGCCGACC ACTACCAGCA GAACACCCCC ATCGGCGACG
     3661 GCCCCGTGCT GCTGCCCGAC AACCACTACC TGAGCACCCA GTCCGCCCTG AGCAAAGACC
     3721 CCAACGAGAA GCGCGATCAC ATGGTCCTGC TGGAGTTCGT GACCGCCGCC GGGATCACTC
     3781 TCGGCATGGA CGAGCTGTAC AAGTGATAAG AATTCGATAT CAAGCTTATC GATAATCAAC
     3841 CTCTGGATTA CAAAATTTGT GAAAGATTGA CTGGTATTCT TAACTATGTT GCTCCTTTTA
     3901 CGCTATGTGG ATACGCTGCT TTAATGCCTT TGTATCATGC TATTGCTTCC CGTATGGCTT
     3961 TCATTTTCTC CTCCTTGTAT AAATCCTGGT TGCTGTCTCT TTATGAGGAG TTGTGGCCCG
     4021 TTGTCAGGCA ACGTGGCGTG GTGTGCACTG TGTTTGCTGA CGCAACCCCC ACTGGTTGGG
     4081 GCATTGCCAC CACCTGTCAG CTCCTTTCCG GGACTTTCGC TTTCCCCCTC CCTATTGCCA
     4141 CGGCGGAACT CATCGCCGCC TGCCTTGCCC GCTGCTGGAC AGGGGCTCGG CTGTTGGGCA
     4201 CTGACAATTC CGTGGTGTTG TCGGGGAAAT CATCGTCCTT TCCTTGGCTG CTCGCCTATG
     4261 TTGCCACCTG GATTCTGCGC GGGACGTCCT TCTGCTACGT CCCTTCGGCC CTCAATCCAG
     4321 CGGACCTTCC TTCCCGCGGC CTGCTGCCGG CTCTGCGGCC TCTTCCGCGT CTTCGCCTTC
     4381 GCCCTCAGAC GAGTCGGATC TCCCTTTGGG CCGCCTCCCC GCATCGATAC CGAGCGCTGC
     4441 TCGAGAGATC TACGGGTGGC ATCCCTGTGA CCCCTCCCCA GTGCCTCTCC TGGCCCTGGA
     4501 AGTTGCCACT CCAGTGCCCA CCAGCCTTGT CCTAATAAAA TTAAGTTGCA TCATTTTGTC
     4561 TGACTAGGTG TCCTTCTATA ATATTATGGG GTGGAGGGGG GTGGTATGGA GCAAGGGGCA
     4621 AGTTGGGAAG ACAACCTGTA GGGCCTGCGG GGTCTATTGG GAACCAAGCT GGAGTGCAGT
     4681 GGCACAATCT TGGCTCACTG CAATCTCCGC CTCCTGGGTT CAAGCGATTC TCCTGCCTCA
     4741 GCCTCCCGAG TTGTTGGGAT TCCAGGCATG CATGACCAGG CTCAGCTAAT TTTTGTTTTT
     4801 TTGGTAGAGA CGGGGTTTCA CCATATTGGC CAGGCTGGTC TCCAACTCCT AATCTCAGGT
     4861 GATCTACCCA CCTTGGCCTC CCAAATTGCT GGGATTACAG GCGTGAACCA CTGCTCCCTT
     4921 CCCTGTCCTT CTGATTTTGT AGGTAACCAC GTGCGGACCG AGCGGCCGCA GGAACCCCTA
     4981 GTGATGGAGT TGGCCACTCC CTCTCTGCGC GCTCGCTCGC TCACTGAGGC CGGGCGACCA
     5041 AAGGTCGCCC GACGCCCGGG CTTTGCCCGG GCGGCCTCAG TGAGCGAGCG AGCGCGCAGC
     5101 TGCCTGCAGG GGCGCCTGAT GCGGTATTTT CTCCTTACGC ATCTGTGCGG TATTTCACAC
     5161 CGCATANNNN NNNNNNNNNN NNNNNNNNNN NNNNNNNNNN NNNNNNNNNN NNNNNNNNNN
     5221 NNNNNNNNNN NNNNNNNNNN NNNNNNNNNN NNNNNNNNNN NNNNNNNNNN NNNNNNNNNN
     5281 NNNNNNNNNN NNNNNNNNNN NNNNNNNNCN NNNNNNNNNN NNNNNNNNNN NNNNNNNNNN
     5341 NNNNNNNNNN NNNNNNNNNN NNNNNNNNNN NNNNNNNNNN NNNNNNNNNN NNNNNNNNNN
     5401 NNNNNNNNNN NNNNNNNNNN NNNNNNNNNN NNNNNNNNNN NNNNNNNNNN CCTTTGACGT
     5461 TGGAGTCCAC GTTCTTTAAT AGTGGACTCT TGTTCCAAAC TGGAACAACA CTCAACCCTA
     5521 TCTCGGGCTA TTCTTTTGAT TTATAAGGGA TTTTGCCGAT TTCGGCCTAT TGGTTAAAAA
     5581 ATGAGCTGAT TTAACAAAAA TTTAACGCGA ATTTTAACAA AATATTAACG TTTACAATTT
     5641 TATGGTGCAC TCTCAGTACA ATCTGCTCTG ATGCCGCATA GTTAAGCCAG CCCCGACACC
     5701 CGCCAACACC CGCTGACGCG CCCTGACGGG CTTGTCTGCT CCCGGCATCC GCTTACAGAC
     5761 AAGCTGTGAC CGTCTCCGGG AGCTGCATGT GTCAGAGGTT TTCACCGTCA TCACCGAAAC
     5821 GCGCGAGACG AAAGGGCCTC GTGATACGCC TATTTTTATA GGTTAATGTC ATGATAATAA
     5881 TGGTTTCTTA GACGTCAGGT GGCACTTTTC GGGGAAATGT GCGCGGAACC CCTATTTGTT
     5941 TATTTTTCTA AATACATTCA AATATGTATC CGCTCATGAG ACAATAACCC TGATAAATGC
     6001 TTCAATAATA TTGAAAAAGG AAGAGTATGA GTATTCAACA TTTCCGTGTC GCCCTTATTC
     6061 CCTTTTTTGC GGCATTTTGC CTTCCTGTTT TTGCTCACCC AGAAACGCTG GTGAAAGTAA
     6121 AAGATGCTGA AGATCAGTTG GGTGCACGAG TGGGTTACAT CGAACTGGAT CTCAACAGCG
     6181 GTAAGATCCT TGAGAGTTTT CGCCCCGAAG AACGTTTTCC AATGATGAGC ACTTTTAAAG
     6241 TTCTGCTATG TGGCGCGGTA TTATCCCGTA TTGACGCCGG GCAAGAGCAA CTCGGTCGCC
     6301 GCATACACTA TTCTCAGAAT GACTTGGTTG AGTACTCACC AGTCACAGAA AAGCATCTTA
     6361 CGGATGGCAT GACAGTAAGA GAATTATGCA GTGCTGCCAT AACCATGAGT GATAACACTG
     6421 CGGCCAACTT ACTTCTGACA ACGATCGGAG GACCGAAGGA GCTAACCGCT TTTTTGCACA
     6481 ACATGGGGGA TCATGTAACT CGCCTTGATC GTTGGGAACC GGAGCTGAAT GAAGCCATAC
     6541 CAAACGACGA GCGTGACACC ACGATGCCTG TAGCAATGGC AACAACGTTG CGCAAACTAT
     6601 TAACTGGCGA ACTACTTACT CTAGCTTCCC GGCAACAATT AATAGACTGG ATGGAGGCGG
     6661 ATAAAGTTGC AGGACCACTT CTGCGCTCGG CCCTTCCGGC TGGCTGGTTT ATTGCTGATA
     6721 AATCTGGAGC CGGTGAGCGT GGGTCTCGCG GTATCATTGC AGCACTGGGG CCAGATGGTA
     6781 AGCCCTCCCG TATCGTAGTT ATCTACACGA CGGGGAGTCA GGCAACTATG GATGAACGAA
     6841 ATAGACAGAT CGCTGAGATA GGTGCCTCAC TGATTAAGCA TTGGTAACTG TCAGACCAAG
     6901 TTTACTCATA TATACTTTAG ATTGATTTAA AACTTCATTT TTAATTTAAA AGGATCTAGG
     6961 TGAAGATCCT TTTTGATAAT CTCATGACCA AAATCCCTTA ACGTGAGTTT TCGTTCCACT
     7021 GAGCGTCAGA CCCCGTAGAA AAGATCAAAG GATCTTCTTG AGATCCTTTT TTTCTGCGCG
     7081 TAATCTGCTG CTTGCAAACA AAAAAACCAC CGCTACCAGC GGTGGTTTGT TTGCCGGATC
     7141 AAGAGCTACC AACTCTTTTT CCGAAGGTAA CTGGCTTCAG CAGAGCGCAG ATACCAAATA
     7201 CTGTCCTTCT AGTGTAGCCG TAGTTAGGCC ACCACTTCAA GAACTCTGTA GCACCGCCTA
     7261 CATACCTCGC TCTGCTAATC CTGTTACCAG TGGCTGCTGC CAGTGGCGAT AAGTCGTGTC
     7321 TTACCGGGTT GGACTCAAGA CGATAGTTAC CGGATAAGGC GCAGCGGTCG GGCTGAACGG
     7381 GGGGTTCGTG CACACAGCCC AGCTTGGAGC GAACGACCTA CACCGAACTG AGATACCTAC
     7441 AGCGTGAGCT ATGAGAAAGC GCCACGCTTC CCGAAGGGAG AAAGGCGGAC AGGTATCCGG
     7501 TAAGCGGCAG GGTCGGAACA GGAGAGCGCA CGAGGGAGCT TCCAGGGGGA AACGCCTGGT
     7561 ATCTTTATAG TCCTGTCGGG TTTCGCCACC TCTGACTTGA GCGTCGATTT TTGTGATGCT
     7621 CGTCAGGGGG GCGGAGCCTA TGGAAAAACG CCAGCAACGC GGCCTTTTTA CGGTTCCTGG
     7681 CCTTTTGCTG GCCTTTTGCT CACATGT
//
